Addgene plasmid #70588: R777-E304 Hs.SAV1-nostop
Purpose: Gateway ORF clone of human SAV1 [NM_021818.3] without stop codon (for C-terminal fusions)
Depositing lab: Dominic Esposito. Depositing organization: National Cancer Institute (NCI).
Backbone
  Vector backbone: pDonor-255
  Backbone size w/o insert (bp): 2693
  Vector type: Gateway Entry Clone
Growth in bacteria
  Bacterial resistance: Spectinomycin, 50 μg/mL
  Growth temperature: 37°C
  Growth strain: DH10B
  Copy number: High Copy
Gene/Insert
  Gene/Insert name: SAV1
  Species: H. sapiens (human)
  Insert size (bp): 1149
  GenBank ID: NM_021818.3
  Entrez Gene: SAV1 (a.k.a. SAV, WW45, WWP4)
  Cloning method: Gateway Cloning
  Sequencing primers: 5′ M13F 23-mer (5'-CCCAGTCACGACGTTGTAAAACG); 3′ attLR 23-mer (5'-TAACATCAGAGATTTTGAGACAC)
Terms and licenses: Academic/Nonprofit Terms; Industry Terms: Not Available to Industry
How to cite: R777-E304 Hs.SAV1-nostop was a gift from Dominic Esposito (Addgene plasmid # 70588 ; http://n2t.net/addgene:70588 ; RRID:Addgene_70588)
