[The description below was written by a language model from this plasmid's Addgene catalogue record and pLannotate feature annotations shown in this document.]
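Description:
R777-E304 Hs.SAV1-nostop is a Gateway entry clone built on the pDonor-255 backbone, carrying the human SAV1 open reading frame (based on the NM_021818.3 reference transcript) without its stop codon. The full plasmid is 3,842 nt, and the 1,149 bp insert sits between two attL recombination sites. The automated annotation labels these sites as attL3 upstream and a partial attL2 downstream, in opposite orientations as expected for an entry clone. It is a purely bacterial plasmid, replicated from a high-copy ColE1/pUC-type origin and selected with spectinomycin through the aadA (SmR) aminoglycoside adenylyltransferase gene. That gene lies downstream of a fragment of the class 1 integron Pc promoter and a short remnant of a gentamicin resistance gene. Small lacZα and lacI fragments are backbone vestiges. The rrnB T1 and T2 terminators lie upstream of the cloning region, where they would be expected to limit read-through transcription into the insert.

No promoter for expressing SAV1 is annotated, so the construct serves as a sequence-verified ORF source rather than an expression vector. LR Clonase recombination at the attL sites transfers the coding sequence into a compatible destination vector, which supplies the promoter, tags and host-specific elements. Because the stop codon is omitted, translation can continue across the downstream recombination site into a C-terminal tag or reporter encoded by the destination vector. SAV1 (also called WW45) is the regulatory partner of the MST1/MST2 kinases in the Hippo pathway, which controls organ size and suppresses tumours through LATS1/2 activation and YAP1/TAZ inactivation. The clone is therefore suited to building tagged SAV1 expression constructs for studies of that signalling cascade.
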