Features (pLannotate 1.2.2; 11 found; start..end, strand, type, name):
     18..54      -  CDS            lacZα (fragment): LacZα fragment of β-galactosidase; lacZ fragment
     85..180     +  protein_bind   attL3: mutant version of attL; recombination site for the Gateway® LR reaction LR Clonase™
    186..1334    +  CDS            SAV1: SAV1_HUMAN - Also known as WW45. Experimental evidence at protein level: Swiss-Prot protein existence level 1. Regulator of STK3/MST2 and STK4/MST1 in the Hippo signaling pathway which plays a pivotal role in organ size control and tumor suppression by restricting proliferation and promoting apoptosis. The core of this pathway is composed of a kinase cascade wherein STK3/MST2 and STK4/MST1, in complex with its regulatory protein SAV1, phosphorylates and activates LATS1/2 in complex with its regulatory protein MOB1, which in turn phosphorylates and inactivates YAP1 oncoprotein and WWTR1/TAZ. Ph
   1339..1432    -  protein_bind   attL2 (fragment): mutant version of attL; recombination site for the Gateway® LR reaction LR Clonase™
   1547..1570    +  promoter       Pc promoter (fragment): intI1 (promoter lies within the coding sequence); class 1 integron promoter
   1746..1802    +  CDS            GmR (fragment): gentamycin acetyltransferase; aacC1; confers resistance to gentamycin
   1809..2600    +  CDS            SmR: aminoglycoside adenylyltransferase (Murphy, 1985); aadA; confers resistance to spectinomycin and streptomycin
   2693..3281    +  rep_origin     ori: high-copy-number ColE1/pMB1/pBR322/pUC origin of replication
   3464..3556    +  CDS            lacI (fragment): lac repressor; lacI; The lac repressor binds to the lac operator to inhibit transcription in E. coli. This inhibition can be relieved by adding lactose or isopropyl-β-D-thiogalactopyranoside (IPTG).
   3611..3638    -  terminator     rrnB T2 terminator: transcription terminator T2 from the E. coli rrnB gene
   3770..3813    +  terminator     rrnB T1 terminator: Escherichia coli rrnB; transcription terminator T1 from the E. coli rrnB gene
>Addgene plasmid #70588 | R777-E304 Hs.SAV1-nostop | depositor full sequence | sequence record 126037 | Full Sequence
TTAACGCTAGCATGGATGTTTTCCCAGTCACGACGTTGTAAAACGACGGCCAGTCTTAAAATTCGAGCTC
GGTCCGAGGATCCGAAATAATGATTTTATTTTGACTGATAGTGACCTGTTCGTTGCAACAAATTGATAAG
CAATGCTTTTTTATAATGCCAACTTTGTACAAAAAAGTTGGCACCATGCTGTCCCGAAAGAAAACCAAAA
ACGAAGTGTCCAAGCCGGCCGAGGTGCAGGGGAAGTACGTGAAGAAGGAGACGTCGCCTCTGCTTCGGAA
TCTTATGCCTTCATTCATCCGGCATGGTCCAACAATTCCAAGACGAACTGATATCTGTCTTCCAGATTCA
AGCCCTAATGCCTTTTCAACTTCTGGAGATGTAGTTTCAAGAAACCAGAGTTTCCTTAGAACTCCAATTC
AAAGAACACCTCATGAAATAATGAGAAGAGAAAGCAACAGATTATCTGCACCTTCTTATCTTGCCAGAAG
TCTAGCAGATGTCCCTAGAGAGTATGGTTCTTCTCAGTCATTTGTAACGGAAGTTAGTTTTGCTGTTGAA
AATGGAGACTCTGGTTCCCGATATTATTATTCAGACAATTTTTTTGATGGTCAGAGAAAGCGGCCACTTG
GAGATCGTGCACATGAAGACTACAGATATTATGAATACAACCATGATCTCTTCCAAAGAATGCCACAGAA
TCAGGGGAGGCATGCTTCAGGTATTGGGAGAGTTGCTGCTACATCTTTAGGAAATTTGACTAACCATGGT
TCTGAAGATTTACCCCTTCCTCCTGGCTGGTCTGTGGACTGGACAATGAGAGGGAGAAAATATTATATAG
ATCATAACACAAATACAACTCACTGGAGCCATCCTCTTGAGCGAGAAGGACTTCCTCCTGGATGGGAACG
AGTTGAGTCATCCGAATTTGGAACCTATTATGTAGATCACACAAATAAGAAGGCCCAATACAGGCATCCC
TGTGCTCCTAGTGTACCTCGGTATGATCAACCACCTCCTGTCACATACCAGCCACAGCAAACTGAAAGAA
ATCAGTCCCTTCTGGTACCTGCAAATCCATATCATACTGCAGAAATTCCTGACTGGCTTCAGGTTTACGC
ACGAGCCCCTGTGAAATATGACCACATTCTGAAGTGGGAACTCTTCCAGCTGGCTGACCTGGATACATAC
CAGGGAATGCTAAAGTTGCTCTTCATGAAAGAATTGGAGCAGATTGTTAAAATGTATGAAGCATACAGAC
AAGCCCTTCTTACAGAGTTGGAAAACCGAAAGCAGAGACAGCAGTGGTATGCCCAACAACATGGAAAAAA
TTTTTCAACTTTCTTGTACAAAGTTGGCATTATAGGAAAGCATTGCTTATCAATTTGTTGCAACGAACAG
GTCACTATCAGTCAAAATAAAATCATTATTTGCATGCAAGCTTAGATCCTCTAGACCAGCCAGGACAGAA
ATGCCTCGACTTCGCTGCTACCCAAGGTTGCCGGGTGACGCACACCGTGGAAACGGATGAAGGCACGAAC
CCAGTGGACATAAGCCTGTTCGGTTCGTAAGCTGTAATGCAAGTAGCGTATGCGCTCACGCAACTGGTCC
AGAACCTTGACCGAACGCAGCGGTGGTAACGGCGCAGTGGCGGTTTTCATGGCTTGTTATGACTGTTTTT
TTGGGGTACAGTCTATGCCTCGGGCATCCAAGCAGCAAGCGCGTTACGCCGTGGGTCGATGTTTGATGTT
ATGGAGCAGCAACGATGTTACGCAGCAGGGCAGTCGCCCTAAAACAAAGTTAAACATTATGAGGGAAGCG
GTGATCGCCGAAGTATCGACTCAACTATCAGAGGTAGTTGGCGTCATCGAGCGCCATCTCGAACCGACGT
TGCTGGCCGTACATTTGTACGGCTCCGCAGTGGATGGCGGCCTGAAGCCACACAGTGATATTGATTTGCT
GGTTACGGTGACCGTAAGGCTTGATGAAACAACGCGGCGAGCTTTGATCAACGACCTTTTGGAAACTTCG
GCTTCCCCTGGAGAGAGCGAGATTCTCCGCGCTGTAGAAGTCACCATTGTTGTGCACGACGACATCATTC
CGTGGCGTTATCCAGCTAAGCGCGAACTGCAATTTGGAGAATGGCAGCGCAATGACATTCTTGCAGGTAT
CTTCGAGCCAGCCACGATCGACATTGATCTGGCTATCTTGCTGACAAAAGCAAGAGAACATAGCGTTGCC
TTGGTAGGTCCAGCGGCGGAGGAACTCTTTGATCCGGTTCCTGAACAGGATCTATTTGAGGCGCTAAATG
AAACCTTAACGCTATGGAACTCGCCGCCCGACTGGGCTGGCGATGAGCGAAATGTAGTGCTTACGTTGTC
CCGCATTTGGTACAGCGCAGTAACCGGCAAAATCGCGCCGAAGGATGTCGCTGCCGACTGGGCAATGGAG
CGCCTGCCGGCCCAGTATCAGCCCGTCATACTTGAAGCTAGACAGGCTTATCTTGGACAAGAAGAAGATC
GCTTGGCCTCGCGCGCAGATCAGTTGGAAGAATTTGTCCACTACGTGAAAGGCGAGATCACCAAGGTAGT
CGGCAAATAACCCTCGAGCCACCCATGACCAAAATCCCTTAACGTGAGTTACGCGTCGTTCCACTGAGCG
TCAGACCCCGTAGAAAAGATCAAAGGATCTTCTTGAGATCCTTTTTTTCTGCGCGTAATCTGCTGCTTGC
AAACAAAAAAACCACCGCTACCAGCGGTGGTTTGTTTGCCGGATCAAGAGCTACCAACTCTTTTTCCGAA
GGTAACTGGCTTCAGCAGAGCGCAGATACCAAATACTGTCCTTCTAGTGTAGCCGTAGTTAGGCCACCAC
TTCAAGAACTCTGTAGCACCGCCTACATACCTCGCTCTGCTAATCCTGTTACCAGTGGCTGCTGCCAGTG
GCGATAAGTCGTGTCTTACCGGGTTGGACTCAAGACGATAGTTACCGGATAAGGCGCAGCGGTCGGGCTG
AACGGGGGGTTCGTGCACACAGCCCAGCTTGGAGCGAACGACCTACACCGAACTGAGATACCTACAGCGT
GAGCATTGAGAAAGCGCCACGCTTCCCGAAGGGAGAAAGGCGGACAGGTATCCGGTAAGCGGCAGGGTCG
GAACAGGAGAGCGCACGAGGGAGCTTCCAGGGGGAAACGCCTGGTATCTTTATAGTCCTGTCGGGTTTCG
CCACCTCTGACTTGAGCGTCGATTTTTGTGATGCTCGTCAGGGGGGCGGAGCCTATGGAAAAACGCCAGC
AACGCGGCCTTTTTACGGTTCCTGGCCTTTTGCTGGCCTTTTGCTCACATGTTCTTTCCTGCGTTATCCC
CTGATTCTGTGGATAACCGTATTACCGCCTTTGAGTGAGCTGATACCGCTCGCCGCAGCCGAACGACCGA
GCGCAGCGAGTCAGTGAGCGAGGAAGCGGAAGAGCGCCCAATACGCAAACCGCCTCTCCCCGCGCGTTGG
CCGATTCATTAATGCAGCTGGCACGACAGGTTTCCCGACTGGAAAGCGGGCAGTGAGCGCAACGCAATTA
ATACGCGTACCGCTAGCCAGGAAGAGTTTGTAGAAACGCAAAAAGGCCATCCGTCAGGATGGCCTTCTGC
TTAGTTTGATGCCTGGCAGTTTATGGCGGGCGTCCTGCCCGCCACCCTCCGGGCCGTTGCTTCACAACGT
TCAAATCCGCTCCCGGCGGATTTGTCCTACTCAGGAGAGCGTTCACCGACAAACAACAGATAAAACGAAA
GGCCCAGTCTTCCGACTGAGCCTTTCGTTTTATTTGATGCCTGGCAGTTCCCTACTCTCGCG
