>Addgene plasmid #70588 | R777-E304 Hs.SAV1-nostop | addgene partial sequence | sequence record 132028 | pCR8_R1 5'-cgaaccgaacaggcttatgt-3'
GGTGTGCGTCACCCGGCAACCTTGGGTAGCAGCGAAGTCGAGGCATTTCTGTCCTGGCTGGTCTAGAGGA
TCTAAGCTTGCATGCAAATAATGATTTTATTTTGACTGATAGTGACCTGTTCGTTGCAACAAATTGATAA
GCAATGCTTTCCTATAATGCCAACTTTGTACAAGAAAGTTGAAAAATTTTTTCCATGTTGTTGGGCATAC
CACTGCTGTCTCTGCTTTCGGTTTTCCAACTCTGTAAGAAGGGCTTGTCTGTATGCTTCATACATTTTAA
CAATCTGCTCCAATTCTTTCATGAAGAGCAACTTTAGCATTCCCTGGTATGTATCCAGGTCAGCCAGCTG
GAAGAGTTCCCACTTCAGAATGTGGTCATATTTCACAGGGGCTCGTGCGTAAACCTGAAGCCAGTCAGGA
ATTTCTGCAGTATGATATGGATTTGCAGGTACCAGAAGGGACTGATTTCTTTCAGTTTGCTGTGGCTGGT
ATGTGACAGGAGGTGGTTGATCATACCGAGGTACACTAGGAGCACAGGGATGCCTGTATTGGGCCTTCTT
ATTTGTGTGATCTACATAATAGGTTCCAAATTCGGATGACTCAACTCGTTCCCATCCAGGAGGAAGTCCT
TCTCGCTCAAGAGGATGGCTCCAGTGAGTTGTATTTGTGTTATGATCTATATAATATTTTCTCCCTCTCA
TTGTCCAGTCCACAGACCAGCCAGGAGGAAGGGGTAAATCTTCAGAACCATGGTTAGTCAAATTTCCTAA
AGATGTAGCAGCAACTCTCCCAATACCTGAAGCATGCCTCCCCTGATTCTGTGGCATTCTTTGGAAGAGA
TCATGGTTGTATTCATAATATCTGTAGTCTTCATGTGCACGATCTCCAAGTGGCCGCTTTCTCTGACCAT
CAAAAAAATTGTCTGAATAATAATATCGGGAACCAGAGTCTCCATTTTCAACAGCAAAACTAACTTCCGT
TACAAATGACTGAGAAGAACCATACTCTCTAGGGACATCTGCTAGACTTCTGGCAAGATAAGAAGGTGCA
GATAATCTGTTGCTTTCTCTTCTCATTATTTCATGAGGTGTTCTTTGAATTGGAGTTCTAAGGAAAC
